>Addgene plasmid #187781 | MAC_C_MUSK | addgene full sequence | sequence record 372497 | Addgene NGS Result
GAGTAGTGCGCGAGCAAAATTTAAGCTACAACAAGGCAAGGCTTGACCGACAATTGCATGAAGAATCTGC
TTAGGGTTAGGCGTTTTGCGCTGCTTCGCGATGTACGGGCCAGATATACGCGTTGACATTGATTATTGAC
TAGTTATTAATAGTAATCAATTACGGGGTCATTAGTTCATAGCCCATATATGGAGTTCCGCGTTACATAA
CTTACGGTAAATGGCCCGCCTGGCTGACCGCCCAACGACCCCCGCCCATTGACGTCAATAATGACGTATG
TTCCCATAGTAACGCCAATAGGGACTTTCCATTGACGTCAATGGGTGGAGTATTTACGGTAAACTGCCCA
CTTGGCAGTACATCAAGTGTATCATATGCCAAGTACGCCCCCTATTGACGTCAATGACGGTAAATGGCCC
GCCTGGCATTATGCCCAGTACATGACCTTATGGGACTTTCCTACTTGGCAGTACATCTACGTATTAGTCA
TCGCTATTACCATGGTGATGCGGTTTTGGCAGTACATCAATGGGCGTGGATAGCGGTTTGACTCACGGGG
ATTTCCAAGTCTCCACCCCATTGACGTCAATGGGAGTTTGTTTTGGCACCAAAATCAACGGGACTTTCCA
AAATGTCGTAACAACTCCGCCCCATTGACGCAAATGGGCGGTAGGCGTGTACGGTGGGAGGTCTATATAA
GCAGAGCTCTCCCTATCAGTGATAGAGATCTCCCTATCAGTGATAGAGATCGTCGACGAGCTCGTTTAGT
GAACCGTCAGATCGCCTGGAGACGCCATCCACGCTGTTTTGACCTCCATAGAAGACACCGGGACCGATCC
AGCCTCCGGACTCTAGCGTTTAAACTTAAGCTTGGTACCGAGCTCGGATCCACTAGTCCAGTGTGGTGGA
ATTCTGCAGATATCAACAAGTTTGTACAAAAAAGTTGGCACCATGAGAGAGCTCGTCAACATTCCACTGG
TACATATTCTTACTCTGGTTGCCTTCAGCGGAACTGAGAAACTTCCAAAAGCTCCTGTCATCACCACTCC
TCTTGAAACAGTGGATGCCTTAGTTGAAGAAGTGGCTACTTTCATGTGTGCAGTGGAATCCTACCCCCAG
CCTGAGATTTCCTGGACTAGAAATAAAATTCTCATTAAACTCTTTGACACCCGGTACAGCATCCGGGAGA
ATGGGCAGCTCCTCACCATCCTGAGTGTGGAAGACAGTGATGATGGCATTTACTGCTGCACGGCCAACAA
TGGTGTGGGAGGAGCTGTGGAGAGTTGTGGAGCCCTGCAAGTGAAGATGAAACCTAAAATAACTCGTCCT
CCCATAAATGTGAAAATAATAGAAGGATTAAAAGCAGTCCTACCATGTACTACAATGGGTAATCCCAAAC
CATCAGTGTCTTGGATAAAGGGAGACAGCCCTCTCAGGGAAAATTCCCGAATTGCAGTTCTTGAATCTGG
GAGCTTGAGGATTCATAACGTACAAAAGGAAGATGCAGGACAGTATCGATGTGTGGCAAAAAACAGCCTC
GGGACAGCATATTCCAAAGTGGTGAAGCTGGAAGTTGAGGAAGAAAGTGAACCCGAACAAGATACTAAAG
TTTTTGCCAGGATCCTGCGGGCTCCTGAATCCCACAATGTCACCTTTGGCTCCTTTGTGACCCTGCACTG
TACAGCAACAGGCATTCCTGTCCCCACCATCACCTGGATTGAAAACGGAAATGCTGTTTCTTCTGGGTCC
ATTCAAGAGAGTGTGAAAGACCGAGTGATTGACTCAAGACTGCAGCTGTTTATCACCAAGCCAGGACTCT
ACACATGCATAGCTACCAATAAGCATGGGGAGAAGTTCAGTACTGCCAAGGCTGCAGCCACCATCAGCAT
AGCAGAATGGAGAGAGTACTGCTTGGCAGTAAAGGAGCTCTTCTGCGCAAAAGAATGGCTGGTAATGGAA
GAGAAGACCCACAGAGGACTCTACAGATCCGAGATGCATTTGCTGTCCGTGCCAGAATGCAGCAAGCTTC
CCAGCATGCATTGGGACCCCACGGCCTGTGCCAGACTGCCACATCTAGCATTCCCACCAATGACGTCCTC
AAAGCCAAGTGTGGACATTCCAAATCTGCCTTCCTCCTCCTCTTCTTCCTTCTCTGTCTCACCTACATAC
TCCATGACTGTAATAATCTCCATCATGTCCAGCTTTGCAATATTTGTGCTTCTTACCATAACTACTCTCT
ATTGCTGCCGAAGAAGAAAACAATGGAAAAATAAGAAAAGAGAATCAGCAGCAGTAACCCTCACCACACT
GCCTTCTGAGCTCTTACTAGATAGACTTCATCCCAACCCCATGTACCAGAGGATGCCGCTCCTTCTGAAC
CCCAAATTGCTCAGCCTGGAGTATCCAAGGAATAACATTGAATATGTGAGAGACATCGGAGAGGGAGCGT
TTGGAAGGGTGTTTCAAGCAAGGGCACCAGGCTTACTTCCCTATGAACCTTTCACTATGGTGGCAGTAAA
GATGCTCAAAGAAGAAGCCTCGGCAGATATGCAAGCGGACTTTCAGAGGGAGGCAGCCCTCATGGCAGAA
TTTGACAACCCTAACATTGTGAAGCTATTAGGAGTGTGTGCTGTCGGGAAGCCAATGTGCCTGCTCTTTG
AATACATGGCCTATGGTGACCTCAATGAGTTCCTCCGCAGCATGTCCCCTCACACCGTGTGCAGCCTCAG
TCACAGTGACTTGTCTATGAGGGCTCAGGTCTCCAGCCCTGGGCCCCCACCCCTCTCCTGTGCTGAGCAG
CTTTGCATTGCCAGGCAGGTGGCAGCTGGCATGGCTTACCTCTCAGAACGTAAGTTTGTTCACCGAGATT
TAGCCACCAGGAACTGCCTGGTGGGCGAGAACATGGTGGTGAAAATTGCCGACTTTGGCCTCTCCAGGAA
CATCTACTCAGCAGACTACTACAAAGCTAATGAAAACGACGCTATCCCTATCCGTTGGATGCCACCAGAG
TCCATTTTTTATAACCGCTACACTACAGAGTCTGATGTGTGGGCCTATGGCGTGGTCCTCTGGGAGATCT
TCTCCTATGGCCTGCAGCCCTACTATGGGATGGCCCATGAGGAGGTCATTTACTACGTGCGAGATGGCAA
CATCCTCTCCTGCCCTGAGAACTGCCCCGTGGAGCTGTACAATCTCATGCGTCTATGTTGGAGCAAGCTG
CCTGCAGACAGACCCAGTTTCACCAGTATTCACCGAATTCTGGAACGCATGTGTGAGAGGGCAGAGGGAA
CTGTGAGTGTCTTGCCAACTTTCTTGTACAAAGTGGTTGATATCAAGGCCGCCGACATCACCAGCCTGTA
CAAGAAAGTGGGGTGGAGCCATCCCCAGTTCGAGAAGGGCGGAGGATCTGGCGGCGGAAGCGGCGGAGGA
AGCTGGTCCCACCCTCAGTTTGAGAAAGGCACCGAGCTGGGCAGCACCATGGCCAGCTACCCCTACGACG
TGCCCGACTACGCCAAGGACAACACCGTGCCCCTGAAGCTGATCGCCCTGCTGGCCAACGGCGAGTTCCA
CTCTGGCGAGCAGCTGGGCGAGACACTGGGCATGAGCAGAGCCGCCATCAACAAGCACATCCAGACCCTG
CGGGACTGGGGCGTGGACGTGTTCACAGTGCCCGGCAAGGGCTACAGCCTGCCCGAGCCCATCCAGCTGC
TGAACGCCAAGCAGATCCTGGGCCAGCTGGATGGCGGATCTGTGGCCGTGCTGCCCGTGATCGACAGCAC
CAACCAGTATCTGCTCGACCGGATCGGCGAGCTGAAGTCCGGCGACGCCTGTATCGCCGAGTACCAGCAG
GCCGGCAGAGGCGGCAGGGGCAGAAAGTGGTTCAGCCCCTTCGGCGCCAACCTGTACCTGAGCATGTTCT
GGAGACTGGAACAGGGCCCAGCCGCCGCTATTGGCCTGAGCCTGGTCATCGGCATCGTGATGGCCGAGGT
GCTGCGGAAGCTGGGCGCCGACAAAGTGCGCGTGAAGTGGCCCAACGACCTGTATCTGCAGGACCGGAAG
CTGGCCGGCATCCTGGTGGAACTGACCGGCAAAACAGGCGACGCCGCCCAGATCGTGATCGGCGCTGGCA
TCAACATGGCCATGCGGCGGGTGGAAGAGAGCGTGGTCAACCAGGGCTGGATCACCCTGCAGGAAGCCGG
CATCAACCTGGACCGGAACACCCTGGCCGCCATGCTGATCAGAGAGCTGAGAGCCGCCCTGGAACTGTTC
GAGCAGGAAGGCCTGGCCCCCTACCTGAGCAGATGGGAGAAGCTGGACAACTTCATCAACCGGCCCGTGA
AACTGATCATCGGCGACAAAGAGATCTTCGGCATCAGCCGGGGCATCGACAAGCAGGGGGCCCTGCTCCT
GGAACAGGACGGCATCATCAAGCCCTGGATGGGCGGCGAGATCAGCCTGCGGAGCGCCGAGAAGTGATGA
CTCGAGTCTAGAGGGCCCGTTTAAACCCGCTGATCAGCCTCGACTGTGCCTTCTAGTTGCCAGCCATCTG
TTGTTTGCCCCTCCCCCGTGCCTTCCTTGACCCTGGAAGGTGCCACTCCCACTGTCCTTTCCTAATAAAA
TGAGGAAATTGCATCGCATTGTCTGAGTAGGTGTCATTCTATTCTGGGGGGTGGGGTGGGGCAGGACAGC
AAGGGGGAGGATTGGGAAGACAATAGCAGGCATGCTGGGGATGCGGTGGGCTCTATGGCTTCTGAGGCGG
AAAGAACCAGCTGGGGCTCTAGGGGGTATCCCC
[124 nt withheld, positions 4794-4917]
C
[91 nt withheld, positions 4919-5009]
AGGGTGATGGTTCACGTACCTAGAAGTTCCTATTCCGAAGTTCCTATTCTCTAGAAAGTATAGGAACTTC
CTTGGCCAAAAAGCCTGAACTCACCGCGACGTCTGTCGAGAAGTTTCTGATCGAAAAGTTCGACAGCGTC
TCCGACCTGATGCAGCTCTCGGAGGGCGAAGAATCTCGTGCTTTCAGCTTCGATGTAGGAGGGCGTGGAT
ATGTCCTGCGGGTAAATAGCTGCGCCGATGGTTTCTACAAAGATCGTTATGTTTATCGGCACTTTGCATC
GGCCGCGCTCCCGATTCCGGAAGTGCTTGACATTGGGGAATTCAGCGAGAGCCTGACCTATTGCATCTCC
CGCCGTGCACAGGGTGTCACGTTGCAAGACCTGCCTGAAACCGAACTGCCCGCTGTTCTGCAGCCGGTCG
CGGAGGCCATGGATGCGATCGCTGCGGCCGATCTTAGCCAGACGAGCGGGTTCGGCCCATTCGGACCGCA
AGGAATCGGTCAATACACTACATGGCGTGATTTCATATGCGCGATTGCTGATCCCCATGTGTATCACTGG
CAAACTGTGATGGACGACACCGTCAGTGCGTCCGTCGCGCAGGCTCTCGATGAGCTGATGCTTTGGGCCG
AGGACTGCCCCGAAGTCCGGCACCTCGTGCACGCGGATTTCGGCTCCAACAATGTCCTGACGGACAATGG
CCGCATAACAGCGGTCATTGACTGGAGCGAGGCGATGTTCGGGGATTCCCAATACGAGGTCGCCAACATC
TTCTTCTGGAGGCCGTGGTTGGCTTGTATGGAGCAGCAGACGCGCTACTTCGAGCGGAGGCATCCGGAGC
TTGCAGGATCGCCGCGGCTCCGGGCGTATATGCTCCGCATTGGTCTTGACCAACTCTATCAGAGCTTGGT
TGACGGCAATTTCGATGATGCAGCTTGGGCGCAGGGTCGATGCGACGCAATCGTCCGATCCGGAGCCGGG
ACTGTCGGGCGTACACAAATCGCCCGCAGAAGCGCGGCCGTCTGGACCGATGGCTGTGTAGAAGTACTCG
CCGATAGTGGAAACCGACGCCCCAGCACTCGTCCGAGGGCAAAGGAATAGCACGTACTACGAGATTTCGA
TTCCACCGCCGCCTTCTATGAAAGGTTGGGCTTCGGAATCGTTTTCCGGGACGCCGGCTGGATGATCCTC
CAGCGCGGGGATCTCATGCTGGAGTTCTTCGCCCACCCCAACTTGTTTATTGCAGCTTATAATGGTTACA
AATAAAGCAATAGCATCACAAATTTCACAAATAAAGCATTTTTTTCACTGCATTCTAGTTGTGGTTTGTC
CAAACTCATCAATGTATCTTATCATGTCTGTATACCGTCGACCTCTAGCTAGAGCTTGGCGTAATCATGG
TCATAGCTGTTTCCTGTGTGAAATTGTTATCCGCTCACAATTCCACACAACATACGAGCCGGAAGCATAA
AGTGTAAAGCCTGGGGTGCCTAATGAGTGAGCTAACTCACATTAATTGCGTTGCGCTCACTGCCCGCTTT
CCAGTCGGGAAACCTGTCGTGCCAGCTGCATTAATGAATCGGCCAACGCGCGGGGAGAGGCGGTTTGCGT
ATTGGGCGCTCTTCCGCTTCCTCGCTCACTGACTCGCTGCGCTCGGTCGTTCGGCTGCGGCGAGCGGTAT
CAGCTCACTCAAAGGCGGTAATACGGTTATCCACAGAATCAGGGGATAACGCAGGAAAGAACATGTGAGC
AAAAGGCCAGCAAAAGGCCAGGAACCGTAAAAAGGCCGCGTTGCTGGCGTTTTTCCATAGGCTCCGCCCC
CCTGACGAGCATCACAAAAATCGACGCTCAAGTCAGAGGTGGCGAAACCCGACAGGACTATAAAGATACC
AGGCGTTTCCCCCTGGAAGCTCCCTCGTGCGCTCTCCTGTTCCGACCCTGCCGCTTACCGGATACCTGTC
CGCCTTTCTCCCTTCGGGAAGCGTGGCGCTTTCTCATAGCTCACGCTGTAGGTATCTCAGTTCGGTGTAG
GTCGTTCGCTCCAAGCTGGGCTGTGTGCACGAACCCCCCGTTCAGCCCGACCGCTGCGCCTTATCCGGTA
ACTATCGTCTTGAGTCCAACCCGGTAAGACACGACTTATCGCCACTGGCAGCAGCCACTGGTAACAGGAT
TAGCAGAGCGAGGTATGTAGGCGGTGCTACAGAGTTCTTGAAGTGGTGGCCTAACTACGGCTACACTAGA
AGAACAGTATTTGGTATCTGCGCTCTGCTGAAGCCAGTTACCTTCGGAAAAAGAGTTGGTAGCTCTTGAT
CCGGCAAACAAACCACCGCTGGTAGCGGTGGTTTTTTTGTTTGCAAGCAGCAGATTACGCGCAGAAAAAA
AGGATCTCAAGAAGATCCTTTGATCTTTTCTACGGGGTCTGACGCTCAGTGGAACGAAAACTCACGTTAA
GGGATTTTGGTCATGAGATTATCAAAAAGGATCTTCACCTAGATCCTTTTAAATTAAAAATGAAGTTTTA
AATCAATCTAAAGTATATATGAGTAAACTTGGTCTGACAGTTACCAATGCTTAATCAGTGAGGCACCTAT
CTCAGCGATCTGTCTATTTCGTTCATCCATAGTTGCCTGACTCCCCGTCGTGTAGATAACTACGATACGG
GAGGGCTTACCATCTGGCCCCAGTGCTGCAATGATACCGCGAGACCCACGCTCACCGGCTCCAGATTTAT
CAGCAATAAACCAGCCAGCCGGAAGGGCCGAGCGCAGAAGTGGTCCTGCAACTTTATCCGCCTCCATCCA
GTCTATTAATTGTTGCCGGGAAGCTAGAGTAAGTAGTTCGCCAGTTAATAGTTTGCGCAACGTTGTTGCC
ATTGCTACAGGCATCGTGGTGTCACGCTCGTCGTTTGGTATGGCTTCATTCAGCTCCGGTTCCCAACGAT
CAAGGCGAGTTACATGATCCCCCATGTTGTGCAAAAAAGCGGTTAGCTCCTTCGGTCCTCCGATCGTTGT
CAGAAGTAAGTTGGCCGCAGTGTTATCACTCATGGTTATGGCAGCACTGCATAATTCTCTTACTGTCATG
CCATCCGTAAGATGCTTTTCTGTGACTGGTGAGTACTCAACCAAGTCATTCTGAGAATAGTGTATGCGGC
GACCGAGTTGCTCTTGCCCGGCGTCAATACGGGATAATACCGCGCCACATAGCAGAACTTTAAAAGTGCT
CATCATTGGAAAACGTTCTTCGGGGCGAAAACTCTCAAGGATCTTACCGCTGTTGAGATCCAGTTCGATG
TAACCCACTCGTGCACCCAACTGATCTTCAGCATCTTTTACTTTCACCAGCGTTTCTGGGTGAGCAAAAA
CAGGAAGGCAAAATGCCGCAAAAAAGGGAATAAGGGCGACACGGAAATGTTGAATACTCATACTCTTCCT
TTTTCAATATTATTGAAGCATTTATCAGGGTTATTGTCTCATGAGCGGATACATATTTGAATGTATTTAG
AAAAATAAACAAATAGGGGTTCCGCGCACATTTCCCCGAAAAGTGCCACCTGACGTCGACGGATCGGGAG
ATCTCCCGATCCCCTATGGTGCACTCTCAGTACAATCTGCTCTGATGCCGCATAGTTAAGCCAGTATCTG
CTCCCTGCTTGTGTGTTGGAGGTCGCT
Features (pLannotate 1.2.2; 24 found; start..end, strand, type, name):
    125..504     +  enhancer       CMV enhancer: human cytomegalovirus immediate early enhancer
    505..708     +  promoter       CMV promoter: human cytomegalovirus (CMV) immediate early promoter
    710..729     +  promoter       PLtetO-1 promoter (fragment): modified phage lambda PL promoter with tet operator sites (Lutz and Bujard, 1997)
    731..750     +  promoter       PLtetO-1 promoter (fragment): modified phage lambda PL promoter with tet operator sites (Lutz and Bujard, 1997)
    758..791     +  promoter       TRE3GV promoter (fragment): 3rd-generation Tet-responsive promoter that can be activated by binding of Tet-On® 3G, optimized for retroviral and lentiviral vectors
    927..944     +  protein_bind   attB1 (fragment): mutant version of attB; core recombination site for the Gateway® BP reaction BP Clonase™
    953..3301    +  CDS            MUSK (fragment): MUSK_HUMAN - Experimental evidence at protein level: Swiss-Prot protein existence level 1. Receptor tyrosine kinase which plays a central role in the formation and the maintenance of the neuromuscular junction (NMJ), the synapse between the motor neuron and the skeletal muscle (PubMed:25537362). Recruitment of AGRIN by LRP4 to the MUSK signaling complex induces phosphorylation and activation of MUSK, the kinase of the complex. The activation of MUSK in myotubes regulates the formation of NMJs through the regulation of different processes including the specific expression of genes in subsynapti
   3309..3326    -  protein_bind   attB2 (fragment): mutant version of attB; core recombination site for the Gateway® BP reaction BP Clonase™
   3515..4474    +  CDS            birA: BIRA_ECOLI - Also known as bioR, dhbB. Experimental evidence at protein level: Swiss-Prot protein existence level 1. Acts both as a biotin--[acetyl-CoA-carboxylase] ligase and a biotin-operon repressor. In the presence of ATP, BirA activates biotin to form the BirA-biotinyl-5'-adenylate (BirA-bio-5'-AMP or holoBirA) complex. HoloBirA can either transfer the biotinyl moiety to the biotin carboxyl carrier protein (BCCP) subunit of acetyl-CoA carboxylase, or bind to the biotin operator site and inhibit transcription of the operon. From Escherichia coli (strain K12).
   4524..4748    +  polyA_signal   bGH poly(A) signal: bovine growth hormone polyadenylation signal
   4752..4773    +  promoter       SV40 promoter (fragment): SV40 enhancer and early promoter
   4794..5027    +  rep_origin     f1 ori (fragment) (sequence partly withheld): f1 bacteriophage origin of replication; arrow indicates direction of (+) strand synthesis
   5032..5079    +  protein_bind   FRT: FLP-mediated recombination occurs in the 8-bp core sequence TCTAGAAA (Turan and Bode, 2011). FLP recombinase from the Saccharomyces cerevisiae 2μ plasmid
   5087..6109    +  CDS            HygR: aminoglycoside phosphotransferase from E. coli; aph(4)-Ia; confers resistance to hygromycin
   6119..6244    +  CDS            ble (fragment): BLE_KLEPN - Experimental evidence at protein level: Swiss-Prot protein existence level 1. Binding protein with a strong affinity to the bleomycin family of antibiotics. Binds to CL990; an antimitotic-antibiotic compound. From Klebsiella pneumoniae.
   6239..6360    +  polyA_signal   SV40 poly(A) signal: SV40 polyadenylation signal
   6433..6449    -  protein_bind   lac operator: The lac repressor binds to the lac operator to inhibit transcription in E. coli. This inhibition can be relieved by adding lactose or isopropyl-β-D-thiogalactopyranoside (IPTG). lac repressor encoded by lacI
   6457..6487    -  promoter       lac promoter: promoter for the E. coli lac operon
   6502..6523    -  protein_bind   CAP binding site: CAP binding activates transcription in the presence of cAMP. E. coli catabolite activator protein
   6536..6628    -  CDS            lacI (fragment): lac repressor; lacI; The lac repressor binds to the lac operator to inhibit transcription in E. coli. This inhibition can be relieved by adding lactose or isopropyl-β-D-thiogalactopyranoside (IPTG).
   6811..7399    -  rep_origin     ori: high-copy-number ColE1/pMB1/pBR322/pUC origin of replication
   7570..8430    -  CDS            AmpR: β-lactamase; bla; confers resistance to ampicillin, carbenicillin, and related antibiotics
   8431..8535    -  promoter       AmpR promoter: bla
   8594..8646    -  misc_feature   bom (fragment): basis of mobility region from pBR322
