[The description below was written by a language model from this plasmid's Addgene catalogue record and pLannotate feature annotations shown in this document.]
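Description:
MAC_C_MUSK is a mammalian expression plasmid built on the MAC-tag-C backbone. It carries human MUSK, the receptor tyrosine kinase central to forming and maintaining the neuromuscular junction, fused at its C-terminus to the MAC tag. It is propagated in E. coli as a high-copy plasmid through a ColE1/pUC-type origin with ampicillin selection (AmpR under its own bla promoter). A fragment of the f1 origin and lac promoter/operator remnants are also annotated in the backbone.

The MUSK coding sequence was introduced by Gateway cloning and sits between attB1 and attB2 sites, downstream of the CMV enhancer and promoter. Short tet-operator-like fragments annotated directly after the CMV promoter suggest a tetracycline-regulatable CMV/TetO arrangement, although the catalogue fields do not state this. Downstream of attB2, on the same strand, lies a birA-derived coding sequence from E. coli biotin ligase, followed by the bGH polyadenylation signal. This fits a tag that supports proximity-dependent biotinylation of proteins near the bait. The feature table does not annotate other tag components or say whether the ligase carries a promiscuous mutation.

An FRT site lies immediately upstream of a hygromycin resistance gene that has no annotated promoter of its own and ends in an SV40 poly(A) signal. This layout is typical of FLP-mediated integration into a genomic FRT landing site, where integration activates hygromycin resistance and yields isogenic stable lines. Such use is inferred from the layout, as the record does not name a host cell line. The stated purpose is MAC-tagged expression of MUSK, and the plasmid belongs to a set used to map the physical and functional interactomes of human receptor tyrosine kinases.
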