Addgene plasmid #187781: MAC_C_MUSK
Purpose: MAC-tagged gene expression of human MUSK
Depositing lab: Markku Varjosalo. Publication: Physical and functional interactome atlas of human receptor tyrosine kinases. Salokas K, Liu X, Ohman T, Chowdhury I, Gawriyski L, Keskitalo S, Varjosalo M. EMBO Rep. 2022 Apr 5:e54041. doi: 10.15252/embr.202154041. PubMed 35384245.
Backbone
  Vector backbone: MAC-tag-C
  Vector type: Mammalian Expression
Growth in bacteria
  Bacterial resistance: Ampicillin, 100 μg/mL
  Growth temperature: 37°C
  Growth strain: DH5alpha
  Copy number: High Copy
Gene/Insert
  Gene/Insert name: MUSK
  Species: H. sapiens (human)
  Entrez Gene: MUSK (a.k.a. CMS9, FADS, FADS1)
  Cloning method: Gateway Cloning
Terms and licenses: Academic/Nonprofit Terms; Industry Terms: Not Available to Industry
How to cite: MAC_C_MUSK was a gift from Markku Varjosalo (Addgene plasmid # 187781 ; http://n2t.net/addgene:187781 ; RRID:Addgene_187781)
